>Addgene plasmid #34267 | KHBD00112 | depositor partial sequence | sequence record 40834 | KHBD00112 sequence 1155 bps
ATGGAACACTTTCATCAAATACAGCAATTGGCTGCTCAGCAACAACAACAAGTACAACAGCAACAGTTGC
AACAACACCAGGTGGTCGTCCAGCAGAATCAGCAGCAGGCGCACCAGAACAGCTCCAATACCACAGCCGG
CGTGGGCACCCAACAGCTGTTCACATACAAAATGGCCAGCAGTTTTCCGAATCCGGCCACGACGATGGCC
CAAGTGGTGGCCACATCGAACGCAGCCGGCACCACGGGCTATGATTATCGTCTAAATATGGCACAGGCAG
CAGCAGCAGCAGCCGTACCCGGCTCCCAGTGGTGGTATTCGGCCGCCAATCAGGGACAGGTCGATGCTAA
TACAGCGGCGCAACTGCAGCACCAGCAGCAGCAACAGCAGCAGCAACAACAGCAGCAGCAGCAACAGCAC
CAGCAGCAACAACAGATGCAACAGCAGCAGCAGCAACAGAATGTCATCAATTCGGCGAGCCCCATGAGCA
GAGTCAAGGCCGATGCCAAGCCCAGAGGCCGAATGACCGCCTACGCATACTTTGTACAAACTTGCAGAGA
GGAGCACAAAAAGAAGCATCCCGATGAGACGGTGATATTCGCCGAATTCTCGCGGAAGTGCGCCGAACGG
TGGAAGACAATGGTGGACAAGGAGAAGAAGCGCTTCCACGAAATGGCCGAGAAGGACAAGCAGCGATATG
AGGCGGAAATGCAGAACTATGTGCCGCCCAAGGGAGCGGTTGTGGGACGCGGCAAGAAGAGGAAACAGAT
CAAGGACCCCAATGCTCCAAAACGTTCATTGTCTGCGTTCTTCTGGTTCTGCAATGACGAGAGAAATAAG
GTGAAGGCACTTAATCCCGAGTTCGGAGTGGGCGACATCGCCAAAGAGCTGGGACGAAAGTGGTCCGATG
TGGATCCCGAGGTCAAGCAGAAGTACGAGTCGATGGCCGAGCGGGACAAGGCTCGATATGAACGCGAGAT
GACCGAGTACAAGACGAGCGGGAAAATAGCCATGTCCGCACCGTCGATGCAGGCGTCGATGCAGGCGCAG
GCACAGAAAGCCGCGTTACTTGCCGCCGCTGCCCAGCAGCAGCACCAGCAGCTGGAAGAGCAGCACGACG
ACGACGACGGCGATGGAGATGATGACGAGAACCAA
