>Addgene plasmid #34267 | KHBD00112 | addgene partial sequence | sequence record 41928 | M13-Rev 5'-CAGGAAACAGCTATGACC-3'
GATTTTATTTTGACTGATAGTGACCTGTTCGTTGCAACAAATTGATAAGCAATGCTTTCTTATAATGCCA
ACTTTGTACAAGAAAGTTGGCAATTGGTTCTCGTCATCATCTCCATCGCCGTCGTCGTCGTCGTGCTGCT
CTTCCAGCTGCTGGTGCTGCTGCTGGGCAGCGGCGGCAAGTAACGCGGCTTTCTGTGCCTGCGCCTGCAT
CGACGCCTGCATCGACGGTGCGGACATGGCTATTTTCCCGCTCGTCTTGTACTCGGTCATCTCGCGTTCA
TATCGAGCCTTGTCCCGCTCGGCCATCGACTCGTACTTCTGCTTGACCTCGGGATCCACATCGGACCACT
TTCGTCCCAGCTCTTTGGCGATGTCGCCCACTCCGAACTCGGGATTAAGTGCCTTCACCTTATTTCTCTC
GTCATTGCAGAACCAGAAGAACGCAGACAATGAACGTTTTGGAGCATTGGGGTCCTTGATCTGTTTCCTC
TTCTTGCCGCGTCCCACAACCGCTCCCTTGGGCGGCACATAGTTCTGCATTTCCGCCTCATATCGCTGCT
TGTCCTTCTCGGCCATTTCGTGGAAGCGCTTCTTCTCCTTGTCCACCATTGTCTTCCACCGTTCGGCGCA
CTTCCGCGAGAATTCGGCGAATATCACCGTCTCATCGGGATGCTTCTTTTTGTGCTCCTCTCTGCAAGTT
TGTACAAAG
