[The description below was written by a language model from this plasmid's Addgene catalogue record.]
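Description:
KHBD00112 is a Gateway entry-type clone built in the Invitrogen pDONR221 donor vector backbone, carrying the open reading frame of the Drosophila melanogaster gene CG12223, better known as Dsp1 (Dorsal switch protein 1; also listed under HMG- and Ssrp2-type synonyms). The insert is recorded as 1155 bp in a backbone of about 2.5 kb once the donor cassette has been replaced. The plasmid is maintained in standard E. coli cloning strains at high copy number and is selected with kanamycin. No feature table accompanies the record, so individual elements are not itemised. The insert was introduced by Gateway recombination, which in a pDONR vector normally leaves the ORF flanked by attL recombination sites, and M13 forward and reverse primer sites on either side are used for sequence verification.

The plasmid is a shuttle clone rather than an expression construct: the record lists no promoter, tag or reporter driving the insert, and pDONR-type vectors are not designed for expression. Its purpose is to allow transfer of the Dsp1 coding sequence by LR recombination into destination vectors of choice. The depositor notes that ORFs in this collection were cloned open-ended, without a stop codon, which permits in-frame C-terminal fusions to tags or domains supplied by the destination vector. It also means that a stop codon must come from that vector. The clone belongs to a collection of Drosophila ORFs associated with a study on automated screening of protein-DNA interactions at fly regulatory elements, so it is suited to generating fusion proteins for such interaction assays.
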