Addgene plasmid #34267: KHBD00112
Depositing lab: Bart Deplancke. Depositing organization: Swiss Federal Institute of Technology (EPFL). Publication: Automated protein-DNA interaction screening of Drosophila regulatory elements. Korneel Hens, Jean-Daniel Feuz, Alina Isakova, Antonina Lagovitina, Andreas Massouras, Julien Bryois, Patrick Callaerts, Susan E. Celniker, Bart Deplancke. Nat Methods. 2011 Oct 30;8(12):1065-70. 10.1038/nmeth.1763 PubMed 22037703.
Backbone
  Vector backbone: pDONR221
  Backbone manufacturer: Invitrogen
  Backbone size w/o insert (bp): 2536
  Vector type: Gateway Donor Vector
Growth in bacteria
  Bacterial resistance: Kanamycin, 50 μg/mL
  Growth temperature: 37°C
  Growth strain: DH5alpha
  Copy number: High Copy
Gene/Insert
  Gene/Insert name: CG12223 (alt names: FBgn0011764; Dsp1; Dorsal switch protein 1)
  Species: D. melanogaster (fly)
  Insert size (bp): 1155
  Entrez Gene: Dsp1 (a.k.a. Dmel_CG12223, CG12223, DSP1, Dmel\CG12223, Hmg14B, Hmg14D, Ssrp2, dsp1, hmg, ssrp2)
  Cloning method: Gateway Cloning
  Sequencing primers: 5′ M13F; 3′ M13R
Terms and licenses: Academic/Nonprofit Terms; Industry Terms: Not Available to Industry
Depositor comments: Please note that the ORFs in this collection were cloned open-ended (without a stop codon).
How to cite: KHBD00112 was a gift from Bart Deplancke (Addgene plasmid # 34267 ; http://n2t.net/addgene:34267 ; RRID:Addgene_34267)
